Addgene plasmid #155309: pcDNA-GFP-EBA175-Flag(M1423R/P1424V)
Purpose: Expresses N-terminally GFP-tagged and C-terminally Flag-tagged EBA175 M1423R/P1424V variant (residues 1284-1462) from pcDNA3.1
Depositing lab: Sinisa Urban. Depositing organization: Johns Hopkins University and School of Medicine. Publication: Designed Parasite-Selective Rhomboid Inhibitors Block Invasion and Clear Blood-Stage Malaria. Gandhi S, Baker RP, Cho S, Stanchev S, Strisovsky K, Urban S. Cell Chem Biol. 2020 Aug 31. pii: S2451-9456(20)30333-0. doi: 10.1016/j.chembiol.2020.08.011. PubMed 32888502.
Backbone
  Vector backbone: pcDNA3.1
  Backbone manufacturer: Invitrogen
  Backbone size w/o insert (bp): 5500
  Total vector size (bp): 6040
  Vector type: Mammalian Expression
Growth in bacteria
  Bacterial resistance: Ampicillin, 100 μg/mL
  Growth temperature: 37°C
  Growth strain: DH5alpha
  Copy number: High Copy
Gene/Insert
  Gene/Insert name: PfEBA175
  Species: Synthetic
  Insert size (bp): 537
  Mutation: M1423R/P1424V; insert codes for EBA175 residues 1284 to 1462
  Promoter: CMV
  Tag / fusion protein: signal peptide (residues 1 to 32) from TGF alpha (N terminal on insert); GFP (N terminal on insert); Flag (C terminal on insert)
  Cloning method: Restriction Enzyme; 5′ cloning site BamHI (not destroyed); 3′ cloning site NotI (not destroyed)
  Sequencing primers: 5′ T7 forward; 3′ BGH reverse
Terms and licenses: Academic/Nonprofit Terms; Industry Terms: Not Available to Industry
How to cite: pcDNA-GFP-EBA175-Flag(M1423R/P1424V) was a gift from Sinisa Urban (Addgene plasmid # 155309 ; http://n2t.net/addgene:155309 ; RRID:Addgene_155309)
