[The description below was written by a language model from this plasmid's Addgene catalogue record and pLannotate feature annotations shown in this document.]
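Description:
pcDNA-GFP-EBA175-Flag(M1423R/P1424V) is a mammalian expression plasmid built on the pcDNA3.1 backbone. It is maintained in E. coli through a high-copy ColE1/pUC-type origin with ampicillin selection (AmpR under its own bla promoter), and it also carries an f1 origin. An SV40 early promoter drives a neomycin phosphotransferase cassette ending in an SV40 poly(A) signal, which would allow G418 selection of stably transfected mammalian cells. The catalogue lists a total size of about 6.0 kb, whereas the sequenced record is 6,785 nt. The difference probably arises because the listed insert size counts only the EBA175 segment, although the record does not explain it.

The expression unit uses the CMV immediate-early enhancer and promoter, followed by a T7 promoter, and ends at the bovine growth hormone polyadenylation signal. The open reading frame begins with the signal peptide of human TGF-alpha (residues 1 to 32), which directs the fusion into the secretory pathway. This is followed by EGFP and then a synthetic fragment of Plasmodium falciparum EBA175 covering residues 1284 to 1462, with a C-terminal Flag tag. The Flag tag is listed in the catalogue fields but was not annotated in the feature table. The insert sits between BamHI and NotI sites and carries the M1423R/P1424V double substitution.

The dual tagging lets the N- and C-terminal portions of the protein be followed separately. The associated publication concerns parasite-selective rhomboid protease inhibitors, so the construct plausibly serves as a variant substrate in cell-based cleavage assays. The record does not state the specific effect of the two mutations.
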