Features (pLannotate 1.2.2; 22 found; start..end, strand, type, name):
     28..80      -  misc_feature   bom (fragment): basis of mobility region from pBR322
    235..614     +  enhancer       CMV enhancer: human cytomegalovirus immediate early enhancer
    615..818     +  promoter       CMV promoter: human cytomegalovirus (CMV) immediate early promoter
    814..847     +  LTR            5' LTR (truncated) (fragment): truncated 5' long terminal repeat (LTR) from HIV-1
    863..881     +  promoter       T7 promoter: promoter for bacteriophage T7 RNA polymerase
    920..1009    +  CDS            TGFA (fragment): TGFA_HUMAN - Experimental evidence at protein level: Swiss-Prot protein existence level 1. TGF alpha is a mitogenic polypeptide that is able to bind to the EGF receptor/EGFR and to act synergistically with TGF beta to promote anchorage-independent cell proliferation in soft agar. From Homo sapiens (Human).
   1016..1732    +  CDS            EGFP: EGFP is a basic (constitutively fluorescent) green fluorescent protein published in 1996, derived from Aequorea victoria. It is reported to be a rapidly-maturing weak dimer with moderate acid sensitivity.
   1715..2194    +  CDS            EBA1_PLAFC (fragment): Experimental evidence at protein level: Swiss-Prot protein existence level 1. Binds to host erythrocytes; may act as bridge between erythrocytes and merozoites. From Plasmodium falciparum (isolate Camp / Malaysia).
   2382..2606    +  polyA_signal   bGH poly(A) signal: bovine growth hormone polyadenylation signal
   2610..2631    +  promoter       SV40 promoter (fragment): SV40 enhancer and early promoter
   2652..3080    +  rep_origin     f1 ori (sequence partly withheld): f1 bacteriophage origin of replication; arrow indicates direction of (+) strand synthesis
   3094..3423    +  promoter       SV40 promoter: SV40 enhancer and early promoter
   3490..4281    +  CDS            neo: KKA2_KLEPN - Also known as kan, nptII. Experimental evidence at protein level: Swiss-Prot protein existence level 1. Resistance to kanamycin, neomycin, paromomycin, ribostamycin, butirosin and gentamicin B. From Klebsiella pneumoniae.
   4305..4463    +  CDS            ble (fragment): BLE_KLEPN - Experimental evidence at protein level: Swiss-Prot protein existence level 1. Binding protein with a strong affinity to the bleomycin family of antibiotics. Binds to CL990; an antimitotic-antibiotic compound. From Klebsiella pneumoniae.
   4458..4579    +  polyA_signal   SV40 poly(A) signal: SV40 polyadenylation signal
   4652..4668    -  protein_bind   lac operator: The lac repressor binds to the lac operator to inhibit transcription in E. coli. This inhibition can be relieved by adding lactose or isopropyl-β-D-thiogalactopyranoside (IPTG). lac repressor encoded by lacI
   4676..4706    -  promoter       lac promoter: promoter for the E. coli lac operon
   4721..4742    -  protein_bind   CAP binding site: CAP binding activates transcription in the presence of cAMP. E. coli catabolite activator protein
   4755..4847    -  CDS            lacI (fragment): lac repressor; lacI; The lac repressor binds to the lac operator to inhibit transcription in E. coli. This inhibition can be relieved by adding lactose or isopropyl-β-D-thiogalactopyranoside (IPTG).
   5030..5618    -  rep_origin     ori: high-copy-number ColE1/pMB1/pBR322/pUC origin of replication
   5789..6649    -  CDS            AmpR: β-lactamase; bla; confers resistance to ampicillin, carbenicillin, and related antibiotics
   6650..6754    -  promoter       AmpR promoter: bla
>Addgene plasmid #155309 | pcDNA-GFP-EBA175-Flag(M1423R/P1424V) | addgene full sequence | sequence record 310078 | Addgene NGS Result
GACGGATCGGGAGATCTCCCGATCCCCTATGGTGCACTCTCAGTACAATCTGCTCTGATGCCGCATAGTT
AAGCCAGTATCTGCTCCCTGCTTGTGTGTTGGAGGTCGCTGAGTAGTGCGCGAGCAAAATTTAAGCTACA
ACAAGGCAAGGCTTGACCGACAATTGCATGAAGAATCTGCTTAGGGTTAGGCGTTTTGCGCTGCTTCGCG
ATGTACGGGCCAGATATACGCGTTGACATTGATTATTGACTAGTTATTAATAGTAATCAATTACGGGGTC
ATTAGTTCATAGCCCATATATGGAGTTCCGCGTTACATAACTTACGGTAAATGGCCCGCCTGGCTGACCG
CCCAACGACCCCCGCCCATTGACGTCAATAATGACGTATGTTCCCATAGTAACGCCAATAGGGACTTTCC
ATTGACGTCAATGGGTGGAGTATTTACGGTAAACTGCCCACTTGGCAGTACATCAAGTGTATCATATGCC
AAGTACGCCCCCTATTGACGTCAATGACGGTAAATGGCCCGCCTGGCATTATGCCCAGTACATGACCTTA
TGGGACTTTCCTACTTGGCAGTACATCTACGTATTAGTCATCGCTATTACCATGGTGATGCGGTTTTGGC
AGTACATCAATGGGCGTGGATAGCGGTTTGACTCACGGGGATTTCCAAGTCTCCACCCCATTGACGTCAA
TGGGAGTTTGTTTTGGCACCAAAATCAACGGGACTTTCCAAAATGTCGTAACAACTCCGCCCCATTGACG
CAAATGGGCGGTAGGCGTGTACGGTGGGAGGTCTATATAAGCAGAGCTCTCTGGCTAACTAGAGAACCCA
CTGCTTACTGGCTTATCGAAATTAATACGACTCACTATAGGGAGACCCAAGCTGGCTAGCGTTTAAACTT
AAGCTTACCATGGTCCCCTCGGCTGGACAGCTCGCCCTGTTCGCTCTGGGTATTGTGTTGGCTGCGTGCC
AGGCCTTGGAGAACAGCACGTCCCCGCTGCGTACGATGGTGAGCAAGGGCGAGGAGCTGTTCACCGGGGT
GGTGCCCATCCTGGTCGAGCTGGACGGCGACGTAAACGGCCACAAGTTCAGCGTGTCCGGCGAGGGCGAG
GGCGATGCCACCTACGGCAAGCTGACCCTGAAGTTCATCTGCACCACCGGCAAGCTGCCCGTGCCCTGGC
CCACCCTCGTGACCACCCTGACCTACGGCGTGCAGTGCTTCAGCCGCTACCCCGACCACATGAAGCAGCA
CGACTTCTTCAAGTCCGCCATGCCCGAAGGCTACGTCCAGGAGCGCACCATCTTCTTCAAGGACGACGGC
AACTACAAGACCCGCGCCGAGGTGAAGTTCGAGGGCGACACCCTGGTGAACCGCATCGAGCTGAAGGGCA
TCGACTTCAAGGAGGACGGCAACATCCTGGGGCACAAGCTGGAGTACAACTACAACAGCCACAACGTCTA
TATCATGGCCGACAAGCAGAAGAACGGCATCAAGGTGAACTTCAAGATCCGCCACAACATCGAGGACGGC
AGCGTGCAGCTCGCCGACCACTACCAGCAGAACACCCCCATCGGCGACGGCCCCGTGCTGCTGCCCGACA
ACCACTACCTGAGCACCCAGTCCGCCCTGAGCAAAGACCCCAACGAGAAGCGCGATCACATGGTCCTGCT
GGAGTTCGTGACCGCCGCCGGGATCACTCTCGGCATGGACGAGCTGTACAAGTCCGGCCGGACTCAGGGA
GCAGAATTCTCAGGATCCCATAGCCATCATGGTAATCGTCAGGATCGTGGTGGTAATAGCGGTAATGTGC
TGAATATGCGCAGCAACAATAACAACTTCAACAATATCCCGAGCCGCTATAATCTGTATGATAAGAAACT
GGATCTGGATCTGTATGAAAATCGCAATGATAGCACCACCAAAGAACTGATTAAAAAACTGGCCGAGATC
AATAAGTGCGAAAATGAAATTAGCGTGAAATATTGCGATCACATGATTCATGAAGAAATTCCGCTGAAAA
CCTGCACCAAAGAAAAGACCCGTAATCTGTGTTGTGCAGTGAGCGATTATTGCATGAGCTATTTTACCTA
TGATAGCGAAGAATATTACAACTGCACCAAACGCGAATTTGATGATCCGAGCTATACCTGCTTTCGTAAA
GAGGCATTTAGCAGCCGGGTGTATTATGCCGGTGCCGGTGTTCTGTTCATCATTCTGGTGATTCTGGGTG
CAAGCCAGGCAAAATATCAGCGCCTGGAGAAAATCAACAAGAACAAGATTGAGAAAAACGTGAATGATTA
CAAGGACGATGACGATAAGTAGGCGGCCGCATAATCTAGAGGGCCCGTTTAAACCCGCTGATCAGCCTCG
ACTGTGCCTTCTAGTTGCCAGCCATCTGTTGTTTGCCCCTCCCCCGTGCCTTCCTTGACCCTGGAAGGTG
CCACTCCCACTGTCCTTTCCTAATAAAATGAGGAAATTGCATCGCATTGTCTGAGTAGGTGTCATTCTAT
TCTGGGGGGTGGGGTGGGGCAGGACAGCAAGGGGGAGGATTGGGAAGACAATAGCAGGCATGCTGGGGAT
GCGGTGGGCTCTATGGCTTCTGAGGCGGAAAGAACCAGCTGGGGCTCTAGGGGGTATCCCC
[124 nt withheld, positions 2652-2775]
C
[91 nt withheld, positions 2777-2867]
A
[49 nt withheld, positions 2869-2917]
CCTTTGACGTTGGAGTCCACGTTCTTT
[37 nt withheld, positions 2945-2981]
ACCCTATCTCGGTCTATTCTTTTGATTTATAAGGGATTTTGCCGATTTCGGCCTATTGGTTAAAAAATGA
GCTGATTTAACAAAAATTTAACGCGAATTAATTCTGTGGAATGTGTGTCAGTTAGGGTGTGGAAAGTCCC
CAGGCTCCCCAGCAGGCAGAAGTATGCAAAGCATGCATCTCAATTAGTCAGCAACCAGGTGTGGAAAGTC
CCCAGGCTCCCCAGCAGGCAGAAGTATGCAAAGCATGCATCTCAATTAGTCAGCAACCATAGTCCCGCCC
CTAACTCCGCCCATCCCGCCCCTAACTCCGCCCAGTTCCGCCCATTCTCCGCCCCATGGCTGACTAATTT
TTTTTATTTATGCAGAGGCCGAGGCCGCCTCTGCCTCTGAGCTATTCCAGAAGTAGTGAGGAGGCTTTTT
TGGAGGCCTAGGCTTTTGCAAAAAGCTCCCGGGAGCTTGTATATCCATTTTCGGATCTGATCAAGAGACA
GGATGAGGATCGTTTCGCATGATTGAACAAGATGGATTGCACGCAGGTTCTCCGGCCGCTTGGGTGGAGA
GGCTATTCGGCTATGACTGGGCACAACAGACAATCGGCTGCTCTGATGCCGCCGTGTTCCGGCTGTCAGC
GCAGGGGCGCCCGGTTCTTTTTGTCAAGACCGACCTGTCCGGTGCCCTGAATGAACTGCAGGACGAGGCA
GCGCGGCTATCGTGGCTGGCCACGACGGGCGTTCCTTGCGCAGCTGTGCTCGACGTTGTCACTGAAGCGG
GAAGGGACTGGCTGCTATTGGGCGAAGTGCCGGGGCAGGATCTCCTGTCATCTCACCTTGCTCCTGCCGA
GAAAGTATCCATCATGGCTGATGCAATGCGGCGGCTGCATACGCTTGATCCGGCTACCTGCCCATTCGAC
CACCAAGCGAAACATCGCATCGAGCGAGCACGTACTCGGATGGAAGCCGGTCTTGTCGATCAGGATGATC
TGGACGAAGAGCATCAGGGGCTCGCGCCAGCCGAACTGTTCGCCAGGCTCAAGGCGCGCATGCCCGACGG
CGAGGATCTCGTCGTGACCCATGGCGATGCCTGCTTGCCGAATATCATGGTGGAAAATGGCCGCTTTTCT
GGATTCATCGACTGTGGCCGGCTGGGTGTGGCGGACCGCTATCAGGACATAGCGTTGGCTACCCGTGATA
TTGCTGAAGAGCTTGGCGGCGAATGGGCTGACCGCTTCCTCGTGCTTTACGGTATCGCCGCTCCCGATTC
GCAGCGCATCGCCTTCTATCGCCTTCTTGACGAGTTCTTCTGAGCGGGACTCTGGGGTTCGAAATGACCG
ACCAAGCGACGCCCAACCTGCCATCACGAGATTTCGATTCCACCGCCGCCTTCTATGAAAGGTTGGGCTT
CGGAATCGTTTTCCGGGACGCCGGCTGGATGATCCTCCAGCGCGGGGATCTCATGCTGGAGTTCTTCGCC
CACCCCAACTTGTTTATTGCAGCTTATAATGGTTACAAATAAAGCAATAGCATCACAAATTTCACAAATA
AAGCATTTTTTTCACTGCATTCTAGTTGTGGTTTGTCCAAACTCATCAATGTATCTTATCATGTCTGTAT
ACCGTCGACCTCTAGCTAGAGCTTGGCGTAATCATGGTCATAGCTGTTTCCTGTGTGAAATTGTTATCCG
CTCACAATTCCACACAACATACGAGCCGGAAGCATAAAGTGTAAAGCCTGGGGTGCCTAATGAGTGAGCT
AACTCACATTAATTGCGTTGCGCTCACTGCCCGCTTTCCAGTCGGGAAACCTGTCGTGCCAGCTGCATTA
ATGAATCGGCCAACGCGCGGGGAGAGGCGGTTTGCGTATTGGGCGCTCTTCCGCTTCCTCGCTCACTGAC
TCGCTGCGCTCGGTCGTTCGGCTGCGGCGAGCGGTATCAGCTCACTCAAAGGCGGTAATACGGTTATCCA
CAGAATCAGGGGATAACGCAGGAAAGAACATGTGAGCAAAAGGCCAGCAAAAGGCCAGGAACCGTAAAAA
GGCCGCGTTGCTGGCGTTTTTCCATAGGCTCCGCCCCCCTGACGAGCATCACAAAAATCGACGCTCAAGT
CAGAGGTGGCGAAACCCGACAGGACTATAAAGATACCAGGCGTTTCCCCCTGGAAGCTCCCTCGTGCGCT
CTCCTGTTCCGACCCTGCCGCTTACCGGATACCTGTCCGCCTTTCTCCCTTCGGGAAGCGTGGCGCTTTC
TCATAGCTCACGCTGTAGGTATCTCAGTTCGGTGTAGGTCGTTCGCTCCAAGCTGGGCTGTGTGCACGAA
CCCCCCGTTCAGCCCGACCGCTGCGCCTTATCCGGTAACTATCGTCTTGAGTCCAACCCGGTAAGACACG
ACTTATCGCCACTGGCAGCAGCCACTGGTAACAGGATTAGCAGAGCGAGGTATGTAGGCGGTGCTACAGA
GTTCTTGAAGTGGTGGCCTAACTACGGCTACACTAGAAGAACAGTATTTGGTATCTGCGCTCTGCTGAAG
CCAGTTACCTTCGGAAAAAGAGTTGGTAGCTCTTGATCCGGCAAACAAACCACCGCTGGTAGCGGTGGTT
TTTTTGTTTGCAAGCAGCAGATTACGCGCAGAAAAAAAGGATCTCAAGAAGATCCTTTGATCTTTTCTAC
GGGGTCTGACGCTCAGTGGAACGAAAACTCACGTTAAGGGATTTTGGTCATGAGATTATCAAAAAGGATC
TTCACCTAGATCCTTTTAAATTAAAAATGAAGTTTTAAATCAATCTAAAGTATATATGAGTAAACTTGGT
CTGACAGTTACCAATGCTTAATCAGTGAGGCACCTATCTCAGCGATCTGTCTATTTCGTTCATCCATAGT
TGCCTGACTCCCCGTCGTGTAGATAACTACGATACGGGAGGGCTTACCATCTGGCCCCAGTGCTGCAATG
ATACCGCGAGACCCACGCTCACCGGCTCCAGATTTATCAGCAATAAACCAGCCAGCCGGAAGGGCCGAGC
GCAGAAGTGGTCCTGCAACTTTATCCGCCTCCATCCAGTCTATTAATTGTTGCCGGGAAGCTAGAGTAAG
TAGTTCGCCAGTTAATAGTTTGCGCAACGTTGTTGCCATTGCTACAGGCATCGTGGTGTCACGCTCGTCG
TTTGGTATGGCTTCATTCAGCTCCGGTTCCCAACGATCAAGGCGAGTTACATGATCCCCCATGTTGTGCA
AAAAAGCGGTTAGCTCCTTCGGTCCTCCGATCGTTGTCAGAAGTAAGTTGGCCGCAGTGTTATCACTCAT
GGTTATGGCAGCACTGCATAATTCTCTTACTGTCATGCCATCCGTAAGATGCTTTTCTGTGACTGGTGAG
TACTCAACCAAGTCATTCTGAGAATAGTGTATGCGGCGACCGAGTTGCTCTTGCCCGGCGTCAATACGGG
ATAATACCGCGCCACATAGCAGAACTTTAAAAGTGCTCATCATTGGAAAACGTTCTTCGGGGCGAAAACT
CTCAAGGATCTTACCGCTGTTGAGATCCAGTTCGATGTAACCCACTCGTGCACCCAACTGATCTTCAGCA
TCTTTTACTTTCACCAGCGTTTCTGGGTGAGCAAAAACAGGAAGGCAAAATGCCGCAAAAAAGGGAATAA
GGGCGACACGGAAATGTTGAATACTCATACTCTTCCTTTTTCAATATTATTGAAGCATTTATCAGGGTTA
TTGTCTCATGAGCGGATACATATTTGAATGTATTTAGAAAAATAAACAAATAGGGGTTCCGCGCACATTT
CCCCGAAAAGTGCCACCTGACGTC
